>Addgene plasmid #132084 | pDONR221_SLC36A1 | addgene full sequence | sequence record 263858 | Addgene NGS Result
CTTTCCTGCGTTATCCCCTGATTCTGTGGATAACCGTATTACCGCCTTTGAGTGAGCTGATACCGCTCGC
CGCAGCCGAACGACCGAGCGCAGCGAGTCAGTGAGCGAGGAAGCGGAAGAGCGCCCAATACGCAAACCGC
CTCTCCCCGCGCGTTGGCCGATTCATTAATGCAGCTGGCACGACAGGTTTCCCGACTGGAAAGCGGGCAG
TGAGCGCAACGCAATTAATACGCGTACCGCTAGCCAGGAAGAGTTTGTAGAAACGCAAAAAGGCCATCCG
TCAGGATGGCCTTCTGCTTAGTTTGATGCCTGGCAGTTTATGGCGGGCGTCCTGCCCGCCACCCTCCGGG
CCGTTGCTTCACAACGTTCAAATCCGCTCCCGGCGGATTTGTCCTACTCAGGAGAGCGTTCACCGACAAA
CAACAGATAAAACGAAAGGCCCAGTCTTCCGACTGAGCCTTTCGTTTTATTTGATGCCTGGCAGTTCCCT
ACTCTCGCGTTAACGCTAGCATGGATGTTTTCCCAGTCACGACGTTGTAAAACGACGGCCAGTCTTAAGC
TCGGGCCCCAAATAATGATTTTATTTTGACTGATAGTGACCTGTTCGTTGCAACACATTGATGAGCAATG
CTTTTTTATAATGCCAACTTTGTACAAAAAAGCAGGCTCCACCATGTCCACCCAGCGGCTGAGAAACGAG
GACTACCACGATTATAGCTCCACAGACGTGTCTCCTGAGGAGAGCCCATCCGAGGGCCTGAACAATCTGT
CTAGCCCTGGCAGCTACCAGAGGTTCGGCCAGTCTAATAGCACCACATGGTTTCAGACCCTGATCCACCT
GCTGAAGGGCAACATCGGAACAGGACTGCTGGGACTGCCACTGGCAGTGAAGAATGCCGGCATCGTGATG
GGCCCCATCAGCCTGCTGATCATCGGCATCGTGGCCGTGCACTGCATGGGCATCCTGGTGAAGTGCGCCC
ACCACTTCTGTCGGAGACTGAACAAGTCCTTTGTGGACTACGGCGATACAGTGATGTATGGCCTGGAGTC
CTCTCCATGTTCTTGGCTCAGAAATCACGCCCATTGGGGTAGGCGCGTGGTGGACTTCTTTCTGATCGTG
ACCCAGCTGGGCTTCTGCTGCGTGTACTTCGTGTTTCTGGCCGATAACTTTAAGCAGGTCATCGAGGCCG
CCAATGGCACCACAAACAATTGCCACAACAATGAGACAGTGATCCTGACCCCTACAATGGATTCCAGACT
GTATATGCTGTCTTTCCTGCCATTTCTGGTGCTGCTGGTGTTCATCAGGAACCTGCGCGCCCTGTCCATC
TTTTCTCTGCTGGCCAATATCACCATGCTGGTGTCCCTGGTCATGATCTACCAGTTCATCGTGCAGAGGA
TCCCAGACCCATCTCACCTGCCACTGGTGGCACCTTGGAAGACCTATCCCCTGTTCTTTGGCACAGCCAT
CTTCAGCTTTGAGGGCATCGGCATGGTGCTGCCTCTGGAGAACAAGATGAAGGATCCACGCAAGTTCCCC
CTGATCCTGTACCTGGGCATGGTCATCGTGACCATCCTGTACATCAGCCTGGGCTGCCTGGGCTATCTGC
AGTTTGGCGCCAATATCCAGGGCTCCATCACACTGAACCTGCCCAATTGTTGGCTGTACCAGAGCGTGAA
GCTGCTGTATTCCATCGGCATCTTCTTTACCTACGCCCTGCAGTTCTATGTGCCCGCCGAGATCATCATC
CCCTTCTTCGTGAGCAGGGCACCAGAGCACTGCGAGCTGGTGGTGGACCTGTTCGTGAGAACCGTGCTGG
TGTGCCTGACATGTATCCTGGCCATCCTGATCCCCCGGCTGGACCTGGTCATCAGCCTGGTGGGATCCGT
GAGCTCCTCTGCCCTGGCCCTGATCATCCCCCCTCTGCTGGAGGTGACCACATTCTATTCTGAGGGCATG
AGCCCTCTGACCATCTTTAAGGACGCCCTGATCAGCATCCTGGGCTTCGTGGGCTTTGTGGTGGGCACAT
ACGAGGCCCTGTATGAGCTGATCCAGCCTTCTAACGCCCCAATCTTCATCAATAGCACCTGTGCCTTTAT
CGACCCAGCTTTCTTGTACAAAGTTGGCATTATAAGAAAGCATTGCTTATCAATTTGTTGCAACGAACAG
GTCACTATCAGTCAAAATAAAATCATTATTTGCCATCCAGCTGATATCCCCTATAGTGAGTCGTATTACA
TGGTCATAGCTGTTTCCTGGCAGCTCTGGCCCGTGTCTCAAAATCTCTGATGTTACATTGCACAAGATAA
AAATATATCATCATGAACAATAAAACTGTCTGCTTACATAAACAGTAATACAAGGGGTGTTATGAGCCAT
ATTCAACGGGAAACGTCGAGGCCGCGATTAAATTCCAACATGGATGCTGATTTATATGGGTATAAATGGG
CTCGCGATAATGTCGGGCAATCAGGTGCGACAATCTATCGCTTGTATGGGAAGCCCGATGCGCCAGAGTT
GTTTCTGAAACATGGCAAAGGTAGCGTTGCCAATGATGTTACAGATGAGATGGTCAGACTAAACTGGCTG
ACGGAATTTATGCCTCTTCCGACCATCAAGCATTTTATCCGTACTCCTGATGATGCATGGTTACTCACCA
CTGCGATCCCCGGAAAAACAGCATTCCAGGTATTAGAAGAATATCCTGATTCAGGTGAAAATATTGTTGA
TGCGCTGGCAGTGTTCCTGCGCCGGTTGCATTCGATTCCTGTTTGTAATTGTCCTTTTAACAGCGATCGC
GTATTTCGTCTCGCTCAGGCGCAATCACGAATGAATAACGGTTTGGTTGATGCGAGTGATTTTGATGACG
AGCGTAATGGCTGGCCTGTTGAACAAGTCTGGAAAGAAATGCATAAACTTTTGCCATTCTCACCGGATTC
AGTCGTCACTCATGGTGATTTCTCACTTGATAACCTTATTTTTGACGAGGGGAAATTAATAGGTTGTATT
GATGTTGGACGAGTCGGAATCGCAGACCGATACCAGGATCTTGCCATCCTATGGAACTGCCTCGGTGAGT
TTTCTCCTTCATTACAGAAACGGCTTTTTCAAAAATATGGTATTGATAATCCTGATATGAATAAATTGCA
GTTTCATTTGATGCTCGATGAGTTTTTCTAATCAGAATTGGTTAATTGGTTGTAACACTGGCAGAGCATT
ACGCTGACTTGACGGGACGGCGCAAGCTCATGACCAAAATCCCTTAACGTGAGTTACGCGTCGTTCCACT
GAGCGTCAGACCCCGTAGAAAAGATCAAAGGATCTTCTTGAGATCCTTTTTTTCTGCGCGTAATCTGCTG
CTTGCAAACAAAAAAACCACCGCTACCAGCGGTGGTTTGTTTGCCGGATCAAGAGCTACCAACTCTTTTT
CCGAAGGTAACTGGCTTCAGCAGAGCGCAGATACCAAATACTGTTCTTCTAGTGTAGCCGTAGTTAGGCC
ACCACTTCAAGAACTCTGTAGCACCGCCTACATACCTCGCTCTGCTAATCCTGTTACCAGTGGCTGCTGC
CAGTGGCGATAAGTCGTGTCTTACCGGGTTGGACTCAAGACGATAGTTACCGGATAAGGCGCAGCGGTCG
GGCTGAACGGGGGGTTCGTGCACACAGCCCAGCTTGGAGCGAACGACCTACACCGAACTGAGATACCTAC
AGCGTGAGCTATGAGAAAGCGCCACGCTTCCCGAAGGGAGAAAGGCGGACAGGTATCCGGTAAGCGGCAG
GGTCGGAACAGGAGAGCGCACGAGGGAGCTTCCAGGGGGAAACGCCTGGTATCTTTATAGTCCTGTCGGG
TTTCGCCACCTCTGACTTGAGCGTCGATTTTTGTGATGCTCGTCAGGGGGGCGGAGCCTATGGAAAAACG
CCAGCAACGCGGCCTTTTTACGGTTCCTGGCCTTTTGCTGGCCTTTTGCTCACATGTT
Features (pLannotate 1.2.2; 10 found; start..end, strand, type, name):
    121..213     +  CDS            lacI (fragment): lac repressor; lacI; The lac repressor binds to the lac operator to inhibit transcription in E. coli. This inhibition can be relieved by adding lactose or isopropyl-β-D-thiogalactopyranoside (IPTG).
    268..295     -  terminator     rrnB T2 terminator: transcription terminator T2 from the E. coli rrnB gene
    427..470     +  terminator     rrnB T1 terminator: Escherichia coli rrnB; transcription terminator T1 from the E. coli rrnB gene
    517..553     -  CDS            lacZα (fragment): LacZα fragment of β-galactosidase; lacZ fragment
    569..668     +  protein_bind   attL1: mutant version of attL; recombination site for the Gateway® LR reaction LR Clonase™
    674..2101    +  CDS            SLC36A1: S36A1_HUMAN - Also known as PAT1. Experimental evidence at protein level: Swiss-Prot protein existence level 1. Neutral amino acid/proton symporter. Has a pH-dependent electrogenic transport activity for small amino acids such as glycine, alanine and proline. Besides small apolar L-amino acids, it also recognizes their D-enantiomers and selected amino acid derivatives such as gamma-aminobutyric acid (By similarity). From Homo sapiens (Human).
   2103..2202    -  protein_bind   attL2: mutant version of attL; recombination site for the Gateway® LR reaction LR Clonase™
   2220..2238    -  promoter       T7 promoter: promoter for bacteriophage T7 RNA polymerase
   2372..3181    +  CDS            KanR: aminoglycoside phosphotransferase; aph(3')-Ia; confers resistance to kanamycin in bacteria or G418 (Geneticin®) in eukaryotes
   3328..3916    +  rep_origin     ori: high-copy-number ColE1/pMB1/pBR322/pUC origin of replication
