[The description below was written by a language model from this plasmid's Addgene catalogue record and pLannotate feature annotations shown in this document.]
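Description:
pDONR221_SLC36A1 is a Gateway entry clone built on the pDONR221 backbone, carrying a codon-optimized open reading frame for human SLC36A1 (also known as PAT1 or LYAAT-1). It is about 4 kb in total, is maintained in E. coli at high copy through a ColE1/pUC-type origin of replication, and is selected with kanamycin via an aminoglycoside phosphotransferase (KanR) cassette. Although the catalogue lists the vector type as mammalian expression, the feature table shows no eukaryotic promoter, polyadenylation signal or mammalian selection cassette. The plasmid therefore acts as a shuttle for the ORF rather than as an expression vector in its own right.

The 1,428 bp SLC36A1 coding sequence sits between attL1 and attL2, the recombination sites used in the Gateway LR reaction. This allows directional transfer of the ORF into any attR-containing destination vector, which then supplies the promoter, tags or viral elements. The encoded protein is a proton-coupled neutral amino acid symporter with pH-dependent, electrogenic transport of small amino acids such as glycine, alanine and proline. Upstream of the cassette, rrnB T1 and T2 terminators insulate the insert from read-through transcription in bacteria. A T7 promoter lies just beyond attL2 and points back toward the insert, and the short lacI and lacZα fragments annotated nearby are backbone remnants. No epitope tags or reporters are annotated, and the record does not state whether the ORF keeps a stop codon. The clone belongs to a large consortium collection of solute carrier transporter constructs and is intended for subcloning into custom expression vectors for studies of SLC function and drug discovery.
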