Addgene plasmid #132084: pDONR221_SLC36A1
Purpose: Gateway entry clone with codon-optimized ORF sequence for subcloning into custom expression vectors
Depositing lab: RESOLUTE Consortium & Giulio Superti-Furga. Depositing organization: CeMM Research Center for Molecular Medicine. Publication: The RESOLUTE consortium: unlocking SLC transporters for drug discovery. Superti-Furga G, Lackner D, Wiedmer T, Ingles-Prieto A, Barbosa B, Girardi E, Goldmann U, Gurtl B, Klavins K, Klimek C, Lindinger S, Lineiro-Retes E, Muller AC, Onstein S, Redinger G, Reil D, Sedlyarov V, Wolf G, Crawford M, Everley R, ... Steppan CM. Nat Rev Drug Discov. 2020 Jul;19(7):429-430. doi: 10.1038/d41573-020-00056-6. PubMed 32265506.
Backbone
  Vector backbone: pDONR221
  Backbone manufacturer: Thermo Fisher Scientific
  Backbone size w/o insert (bp): 2550
  Vector type: Mammalian Expression
Growth in bacteria
  Bacterial resistance: Kanamycin, 50 μg/mL
  Growth temperature: 37°C
  Growth strain: Stbl3
  Copy number: High Copy
Gene/Insert
  Gene/Insert name: SLC36A1 (alt name: LYAAT-1, PAT1, TRAMD3)
  Species: H. sapiens (human)
  Insert size (bp): 1428
  Entrez Gene: SLC36A1 (a.k.a. Dct1, LYAAT1, PAT1, TRAMD3)
  Cloning method: Gateway Cloning
  Sequencing primers: 5′ M13-fwd; 3′ M13-rev
Terms and licenses: Academic/Nonprofit Terms; Industry Terms
Depositor comments: For more information on the full Resolute plasmid collection, please see www.addgene.org/depositor-collections/re-solute/. Please provide your feedback on this plasmid to the RESOLUTE consortium by filling out their RESOLUTE repository feedback form: https://forms.office.com/Pages/ResponsePage.aspx?id=0e05yklzmkS7rjFGQL4N7z4feCLQvEJAmVcOCM_u885UN1JJRko0Ukg4TVQwNTZLOUxPQVJWT1NHUCQlQCN0PWcu
How to cite: pDONR221_SLC36A1 was a gift from RESOLUTE Consortium & Giulio Superti-Furga (Addgene plasmid # 132084 ; http://n2t.net/addgene:132084 ; RRID:Addgene_132084)
