>Addgene plasmid #132084 | pDONR221_SLC36A1 | depositor partial sequence | sequence record 253568 | Codon-optimized ORF of SLC36A1
ATGTCCACCCAGCGGCTGAGAAACGAGGACTACCACGATTATAGCTCCACAGACGTGTCTCCTGAGGAGA
GCCCATCCGAGGGCCTGAACAATCTGTCTAGCCCTGGCAGCTACCAGAGGTTCGGCCAGTCTAATAGCAC
CACATGGTTTCAGACCCTGATCCACCTGCTGAAGGGCAACATCGGAACAGGACTGCTGGGACTGCCACTG
GCAGTGAAGAATGCCGGCATCGTGATGGGCCCCATCAGCCTGCTGATCATCGGCATCGTGGCCGTGCACT
GCATGGGCATCCTGGTGAAGTGCGCCCACCACTTCTGTCGGAGACTGAACAAGTCCTTTGTGGACTACGG
CGATACAGTGATGTATGGCCTGGAGTCCTCTCCATGTTCTTGGCTCAGAAATCACGCCCATTGGGGTAGG
CGCGTGGTGGACTTCTTTCTGATCGTGACCCAGCTGGGCTTCTGCTGCGTGTACTTCGTGTTTCTGGCCG
ATAACTTTAAGCAGGTCATCGAGGCCGCCAATGGCACCACAAACAATTGCCACAACAATGAGACAGTGAT
CCTGACCCCTACAATGGATTCCAGACTGTATATGCTGTCTTTCCTGCCATTTCTGGTGCTGCTGGTGTTC
ATCAGGAACCTGCGCGCCCTGTCCATCTTTTCTCTGCTGGCCAATATCACCATGCTGGTGTCCCTGGTCA
TGATCTACCAGTTCATCGTGCAGAGGATCCCAGACCCATCTCACCTGCCACTGGTGGCACCTTGGAAGAC
CTATCCCCTGTTCTTTGGCACAGCCATCTTCAGCTTTGAGGGCATCGGCATGGTGCTGCCTCTGGAGAAC
AAGATGAAGGATCCACGCAAGTTCCCCCTGATCCTGTACCTGGGCATGGTCATCGTGACCATCCTGTACA
TCAGCCTGGGCTGCCTGGGCTATCTGCAGTTTGGCGCCAATATCCAGGGCTCCATCACACTGAACCTGCC
CAATTGTTGGCTGTACCAGAGCGTGAAGCTGCTGTATTCCATCGGCATCTTCTTTACCTACGCCCTGCAG
TTCTATGTGCCCGCCGAGATCATCATCCCCTTCTTCGTGAGCAGGGCACCAGAGCACTGCGAGCTGGTGG
TGGACCTGTTCGTGAGAACCGTGCTGGTGTGCCTGACATGTATCCTGGCCATCCTGATCCCCCGGCTGGA
CCTGGTCATCAGCCTGGTGGGATCCGTGAGCTCCTCTGCCCTGGCCCTGATCATCCCCCCTCTGCTGGAG
GTGACCACATTCTATTCTGAGGGCATGAGCCCTCTGACCATCTTTAAGGACGCCCTGATCAGCATCCTGG
GCTTCGTGGGCTTTGTGGTGGGCACATACGAGGCCCTGTATGAGCTGATCCAGCCTTCTAACGCCCCAAT
CTTCATCAATAGCACCTGTGCCTTTATC
